>Addgene plasmid #142475 | TFORF0177 | addgene full sequence | sequence record 391607 | Addgene NGS Result
TTAATGTAGTCTTATGCAATACTCTTGTAGTCTTGCAACATGGTAACGATGAGTTAGCAACATGCCTTAC
AAGGAGAGAAAAAGCACCGTGCATGCCGATTGGTGGAAGTAAGGTGGTACGATCGTGCCTTATTAGGAAG
GCAACAGACGGGTCTGACATGGATTGGACGAACCACTGAATTGCCGCATTGCAGAGATATTGTATTTAAG
TGCCTAGCTCGATACATAAACGGGTCTCTCTGGTTAGACCAGATCTGAGCCTGGGAGCTCTCTGGCTAAC
TAGGGAACCCACTGCTTAAGCCTCAATAAAGCTTGCCTTGAGTGCTTCAAGTAGTGTGTGCCCGTCTGTT
GTGTGACTCTGGTAACTAGAGATCCCTCAGACCCTTTTAGTCAGTGTGGAAAATCTCTAGCAGTGGCGCC
CGAACAGGGACTTGAAAGCGAAAGGGAAACCAGAGGAGCTCTCTCGACGCAGGACTCGGCTTGCTGAAGC
GCGCACGGCAAGAGGCGAGGGGCGGCGACTGGTGAGTACGCCAAAAATTTTGACTAGCGGAGGCTAGAAG
GAGAGAGATGGGTGCGAGAGCGTCAGTATTAAGCGGGGGAGAATTAGATCGCGATGGGAAAAAATTCGGT
TAAGGCCAGGGGGAAAGAAAAAATATAAATTAAAACATATAGTATGGGCAAGCAGGGAGCTAGAACGATT
CGCAGTTAATCCTGGCCTGTTAGAAACATCAGAAGGCTGTAGACAAATACTGGGACAGCTACAACCATCC
CTTCAGACAGGATCAGAAGAACTTAGATCATTATATAATACAGTAGCAACCCTCTATTGTGTGCATCAAA
GGATAGAGATAAAAGACACCAAGGAAGCTTTAGACAAGATAGAGGAAGAGCAAAACAAAAGTAAGACCAC
CGCACAGCAAGCGGCCGCTGATCTTCAGACCTGGAGGAGGAGATATGAGGGACAATTGGAGAAGTGAATT
ATATAAATATAAAGTAGTAAAAATTGAACCATTAGGAGTAGCACCCACCAAGGCAAAGAGAAGAGTGGTG
CAGAGAGAAAAAAGAGCAGTGGGAATAGGAGCTTTGTTCCTTGGGTTCTTGGGAGCAGCAGGAAGCACTA
TGGGCGCAGCGTCAATGACGCTGACGGTACAGGCCAGACAATTATTGTCTGGTATAGTGCAGCAGCAGAA
CAATTTGCTGAGGGCTATTGAGGCGCAACAGCATCTGTTGCAACTCACAGTCTGGGGCATCAAGCAGCTC
CAGGCAAGAATCCTGGCTGTGGAAAGATACCTAAAGGATCAACAGCTCCTGGGGATTTGGGGTTGCTCTG
GAAAACTCATTTGCACCACTGCTGTGCCTTGGAATGCTAGTTGGAGTAATAAATCTCTGGAACAGATTTG
GAATCACACGACCTGGATGGAGTGGGACAGAGAAATTAACAATTACACAAGCTTAATACACTCCTTAATT
GAAGAATCGCAAAACCAGCAAGAAAAGAATGAACAAGAATTATTGGAATTAGATAAATGGGCAAGTTTGT
GGAATTGGTTTAACATAACAAATTGGCTGTGGTATATAAAATTATTCATAATGATAGTAGGAGGCTTGGT
AGGTTTAAGAATAGTTTTTGCTGTACTTTCTATAGTGAATAGAGTTAGGCAGGGATATTCACCATTATCG
TTTCAGACCCACCTCCCAACCCCGAGGGGACCCATGCATTGCATCTCAATTAGTCAGCAACCAGGTGTGG
AAAGTCCCCAGGCTCCCCAGCAGGCAGAAGTATGCAAAGCATGCGTCTCAATTAGTCAGCAACCATAGTC
CCGCCCCTAACTCCGCCCATCCCGCCCCTAACTCCGCCCAGTTCCGCCCATTCTCCGCCCCATGGCTGAC
TAATTTTTTTTATTTATGCAGAGGCCGAGGCCGCCTCGGCCTCTGAGCTATTCCAGAAGTAGTGAGGAGG
CTTTTTTGGAGGCCTAGGCTTTTGCAAAAAGCTTTCTAGAGGTACCACCGGAGCTTACCATGACCGAGTA
CAAGCCCACGGTGCGCCTCGCCACCCGCGACGACGTCCCCAGGGCCGTACGCACCCTCGCCGCCGCGTTC
GCCGACTACCCCGCCACGCGCCACACCGTCGATCCGGACCGCCACATCGAGCGGGTCACCGAGCTGCAAG
AACTCTTCCTCACGCGCGTCGGGCTCGACATCGGCAAGGTGTGGGTCGCGGACGACGGCGCCGCCGTGGC
GGTCTGGACCACGCCGGAGAGCGTCGAAGCGGGGGCGGTGTTCGCCGAGATCGGCCCGCGCATGGCCGAG
TTGAGCGGTTCCCGGCTGGCCGCGCAGCAACAGATGGAAGGCCTCCTGGCGCCGCACCGGCCCAAGGAGC
CCGCGTGGTTCCTGGCCACCGTCGGCGTCTCGCCCGACCACCAGGGCAAGGGTCTGGGCAGCGCCGTCGT
GCTCCCCGGAGTGGAGGCGGCCGAGCGCGCCGGGGTGCCCGCCTTCCTGGAGACCTCCGCGCCCCGCAAC
CTCCCCTTCTACGAGCGGCTCGGCTTCACCGTCACCGCCGACGTCGAGGTGCCCGAAGGACCGCGCACCT
GGTGCATGACCCGCAAGCCCGGTGCCAGTTAACGAATTCTAGATCTTGAGACAAATGGCAGTATTCATCC
ACAATTTTAAAAGAAAAGGGGGGATTGGGGGGTACAGTGCAGGGGAAAGAATAGTAGACATAATAGCAAC
AGACATACAAACTAAAGAATTACAAAAACAAATTACAAAAATTCAAAATTTTCGGGTTTATTACAGGGAC
AGCAGAGATCCACTTTGGCGCCGGCTCGAGGCCTGCAGGTGCAAAGATGGATAAAGTTTTAAACAGAGAG
GAATCTTTGCAGCTAATGGACCTTCTAGGTCTTGAAAGGAGTGGGAATTGGCTCCGGTGCCCGTCAGTGG
GCAGAGCGCACATCGCCCACAGTCCCCGAGAAGTTGGGGGGAGGGGTCGGCAATTGAACCGGTGCCTAGA
GAAGGTGGCGCGGGGTAAACTGGGAAAGTGATGTCGTGTACTGGCTCCGCCTTTTTCCCGAGGGTGGGGG
AGAACCGTATATAAGTGCAGTAGTCGCCGTGAACGTTCTTTTTCGCAACGGGTTTGCCGCCAGAACACAG
GTAAGTGCCGTGTGTGGTTCCCGCGGGCCTGGCCTCTTTACGGGTTATGGCCCTTGCGTGCCTTGAATTA
CTTCCACCTGGCTGCAGTACGTGATTCTTGATCCCGAGCTTCGGGTTGGAAGTGGGTGGGAGAGTTCGAG
GCCTTGCGCTTAAGGAGCCCCTTCGCCTCGTGCTTGAGTTGAGGCCTGGCCTGGGCGCTGGGGCCGCCGC
GTGCGAATCTGGTGGCACCTTCGCGCCTGTCTCGCTGCTTTCGATAAGTCTCTAGCCATTTAAAATTTTT
GATGACCTGCTGCGACGCTTTTTTTCTGGCAAGATAGTCTTGTAAATGCGGGCCAAGATCTGCACACTGG
TATTTCGGTTTTTGGGGCCGCGGGCGGCGACGGGGCCCGTGCGTCCCAGCGCACATGTTCGGCGAGGCGG
GGCCTGCGAGCGCGGCCACCGAGAATCGGACGGGGGTAGTCTCAAGCTGGCCGGCCTGCTCTGGTGCCTG
GCCTCGCGCCGCCGTGTATCGCCCCGCCCTGGGCGGCAAGGCTGGCCCGGTCGGCACCAGTTGCGTGAGC
GGAAAGATGGCCGCTTCCCGGCCCTGCTGCAGGGAGCTCAAAATGGAGGACGCGGCGCTCGGGAGAGCGG
GCGGGTGAGTCACCCACACAAAGGAAAAGGGCCTTTCCGTCCTCAGCCGTCGCTTCATGTGACTCCACGG
AGTACCGGGCGCCGTCCAGGCACCTCGATTAGTTCTCGAGCTTTTGGAGTACGTCGTCTTTAGGTTGGGG
GGAGGGGTTTTATGCGATGGAGTTTCCCCACACTGAGTGGGTGGAGACTGAAGTTAGGCCAGCTTGGCAC
TTGATGTAATTCTCCTTGGAATTTGCCCTTTTTGAGTTTGGATCTTGGTTCATTCTCAAGCCTCAGACAG
TGGTTCAAAGTTTTTTTCTTCCATTTCAGGTGTCGTGAGGCTAGCACCGCCACCATGGAGCAGAGGGCAG
GCGGAAACCGTGTACAGACGTCCACACTTAACTGCGCTGGGGCCGCGGTGATTGACGAGATGCCTGAGGC
TGCCGTGAAATCAACAGCCAACAAATACCAAGTCTTTTTTTTCGGGACCCACGAGACGGCATTCCTGGGC
CCCAAAGACCTCTTCCCTTACGAGGAATCCAAGGAGAAGTTTGGCAAGCCCAACAAGAGGAAAGGGTTCA
GCGAGGGGCTGTGGGAGATCGAGAACAACCCTACTGTCAAGGCTTCCGGCTATCAGTCCTCCCAGAAAAA
GAGCTGTGTGGAAGAGCCTGAACCAGAGCCCGAAGCTGCAGAGGGTGACGGTGATAAGAAGGGGAATGCA
GAGGGCAGCAGCGACGAGGAAGGGAAGCTGGTCATTGATGAGCCAGCCAAGGAGAAGAACGAGAAAGGAG
CGTTGAAGAGGAGAGCAGGGGACTTGCTGGAGGACTCTCCTAAACGTCCCAAGGAGGCAGAAAACCCTGA
AGGAGAGGAGAAGGAGGCAGCCACCTTGGAGGTTGAGAGGCCCCTTCCTATGGAGGTGGAAAAGAATAGC
ACCCCCTCTGAGCCCGGCTCTGGCCGGGGGCCTCCCCAAGAGGAAGAAGAGGAGGAGGATGAAGAGGAAG
AGGCTACCAAGGAAGATGCTGAGGCCCCAGGCATCAGAGATCATGAGAGCCTGTAGTAATGAACTAGTCC
GTAACTTGAAAGTATTTCGATTTCTTGGCTTTATATATCTTGTGGAAAGGACGAAGACTGGGTGCATACA
AAGTAAGTACGCGTTAAGTCGACAATCAACCTCTGGATTACAAAATTTGTGAAAGATTGACTGGTATTCT
TAACTATGTTGCTCCTTTTACGCTATGTGGATACGCTGCTTTAATGCCTTTGTATCATGCTATTGCTTCC
CGTATGGCTTTCATTTTCTCCTCCTTGTATAAATCCTGGTTGCTGTCTCTTTATGAGGAGTTGTGGCCCG
TTGTCAGGCAACGTGGCGTGGTGTGCACTGTGTTTGCTGACGCAACCCCCACTGGTTGGGGCATTGCCAC
CACCTGTCAGCTCCTTTCCGGGACTTTCGCTTTCCCCCTCCCTATTGCCACGGCGGAACTCATCGCCGCC
TGCCTTGCCCGCTGCTGGACAGGGGCTCGGCTGTTGGGCACTGACAATTCCGTGGTGTTGTCGGGGAAAT
CATCGTCCTTTCCTTGGCTGCTCGCCTGTGTTGCCACCTGGATTCTGCGCGGGACGTCCTTCTGCTACGT
CCCTTCGGCCCTCAATCCAGCGGACCTTCCTTCCCGCGGCCTGCTGCCGGCTCTGCGGCCTCTTCCGCGT
CTTCGCCTTCGCCCTCAGACGAGTCGGATCTCCCTTTGGGCCGCCTCCCCGCGTCGACTTTAAGACCAAT
GACTTACAAGGCAGCTGTAGATCTTAGCCACTTTTTAAAAGAAAAGGGGGGACTGGAAGGGCTAATTCAC
TCCCAACGAAGACAAGATCTGCTTTTTGCTTGTACTGGGTCTCTCTGGTTAGACCAGATCTGAGCCTGGG
AGCTCTCTGGCTAACTAGGGAACCCACTGCTTAAGCCTCAATAAAGCTTGCCTTGAGTGCTTCAAGTAGT
GTGTGCCCGTCTGTTGTGTGACTCTGGTAACTAGAGATCCCTCAGACCCTTTTAGTCAGTGTGGAAAATC
TCTAGCAGTACGTATAGTAGTTCATGTCATCTTATTATTCAGTATTTATAACTTGCAAAGAAATGAATAT
CAGAGAGTGAGAGGAACTTGTTTATTGCAGCTTATAATGGTTACAAATAAAGCAATAGCATCACAAATTT
CACAAATAAAGCATTTTTTTCACTGCATTCTAGTTGTGGTTTGTCCAAACTCATCAATGTATCTTATCAT
GTCTGGCTCTAGCTATCCCGCCCCTAACTCCGCCCATCCCGCCCCTAACTCCGCCCAGTTCCGCCCATTC
TCCGCCCCATGGCTGACTAATTTTTTTTATTTATGCAGAGGCCGAGGCCGCCTCGGCCTCTGAGCTATTC
CAGAAGTAGTGAGGAGGCTTTTTTGGAGGCCTAGGGACGTACCCAATTCGCCCTATAGTGAGTCGTATTA
CGCGCGCTCACTGGCCGTCGTTTTACAACGTCGTGACTGGGAAAACCCTGGCGTTACCCAACTTAATCGC
CTTGCAGCACATCCCCCTTTCGCCAGCTGGCGTAATAGCGAAGAGGCCCGCACCGATCGCCCTTCCCAAC
AGTTGCGCAGCCTGAATGGCGAATGGG
[124 nt withheld, positions 6398-6521]
C
[91 nt withheld, positions 6523-6613]
A
[49 nt withheld, positions 6615-6663]
CCTTTGACGTTGGAGTCCACGTTCTTT
[37 nt withheld, positions 6691-6727]
ACCCTATCTCGGTCTATTCTTTTGATTTATAAGGGATTTTGCCGATTTCGGCCTATTGGTTAAAAAATGA
GCTGATTTAACAAAAATTTAACGCGAATTTTAACAAAATATTAACGCTTACAATTTAGGTGGCACTTTTC
GGGGAAATGTGCGCGGAACCCCTATTTGTTTATTTTTCTAAATACATTCAAATATGTATCCGCTCATGAG
ACAATAACCCTGATAAATGCTTCAATAATATTGAAAAAGGAAGAGTATGAGTATTCAACATTTCCGTGTC
GCCCTTATTCCCTTTTTTGCGGCATTTTGCCTTCCTGTTTTTGCTCACCCAGAAACGCTGGTGAAAGTAA
AAGATGCTGAAGATCAGTTGGGTGCACGAGTGGGTTACATCGAACTGGATCTCAACAGCGGTAAGATCCT
TGAGAGTTTTCGCCCCGAAGAACGTTTTCCAATGATGAGCACTTTTAAAGTTCTGCTATGTGGCGCGGTA
TTATCCCGTATTGACGCCGGGCAAGAGCAACTCGGTCGCCGCATACACTATTCTCAGAATGACTTGGTTG
AGTACTCACCAGTCACAGAAAAGCATCTTACGGATGGCATGACAGTAAGAGAATTATGCAGTGCTGCCAT
AACCATGAGTGATAACACTGCGGCCAACTTACTTCTGACAACGATCGGAGGACCGAAGGAGCTAACCGCT
TTTTTGCACAACATGGGGGATCATGTAACTCGCCTTGATCGTTGGGAACCGGAGCTGAATGAAGCCATAC
CAAACGACGAGCGTGACACCACGATGCCTGTAGCAATGGCAACAACGTTGCGCAAACTATTAACTGGCGA
ACTACTTACTCTAGCTTCCCGGCAACAATTAATAGACTGGATGGAGGCGGATAAAGTTGCAGGACCACTT
CTGCGCTCGGCCCTTCCGGCTGGCTGGTTTATTGCTGATAAATCTGGAGCCGGTGAGCGTGGGTCTCGCG
GTATCATTGCAGCACTGGGGCCAGATGGTAAGCCCTCCCGTATCGTAGTTATCTACACGACGGGGAGTCA
GGCAACTATGGATGAACGAAATAGACAGATCGCTGAGATAGGTGCCTCACTGATTAAGCATTGGTAACTG
TCAGACCAAGTTTACTCATATATACTTTAGATTGATTTAAAACTTCATTTTTAATTTAAAAGGATCTAGG
TGAAGATCCTTTTTGATAATCTCATGACCAAAATCCCTTAACGTGAGTTTTCGTTCCACTGAGCGTCAGA
CCCCGTAGAAAAGATCAAAGGATCTTCTTGAGATCCTTTTTTTCTGCGCGTAATCTGCTGCTTGCAAACA
AAAAAACCACCGCTACCAGCGGTGGTTTGTTTGCCGGATCAAGAGCTACCAACTCTTTTTCCGAAGGTAA
CTGGCTTCAGCAGAGCGCAGATACCAAATACTGTTCTTCTAGTGTAGCCGTAGTTAGGCCACCACTTCAA
GAACTCTGTAGCACCGCCTACATACCTCGCTCTGCTAATCCTGTTACCAGTGGCTGCTGCCAGTGGCGAT
AAGTCGTGTCTTACCGGGTTGGACTCAAGACGATAGTTACCGGATAAGGCGCAGCGGTCGGGCTGAACGG
GGGGTTCGTGCACACAGCCCAGCTTGGAGCGAACGACCTACACCGAACTGAGATACCTACAGCGTGAGCT
ATGAGAAAGCGCCACGCTTCCCGAAGGGAGAAAGGCGGACAGGTATCCGGTAAGCGGCAGGGTCGGAACA
GGAGAGCGCACGAGGGAGCTTCCAGGGGGAAACGCCTGGTATCTTTATAGTCCTGTCGGGTTTCGCCACC
TCTGACTTGAGCGTCGATTTTTGTGATGCTCGTCAGGGGGGCGGAGCCTATGGAAAAACGCCAGCAACGC
GGCCTTTTTACGGTTCCTGGCCTTTTGCTGGCCTTTTGCTCACATGTTCTTTCCTGCGTTATCCCCTGAT
TCTGTGGATAACCGTATTACCGCCTTTGAGTGAGCTGATACCGCTCGCCGCAGCCGAACGACCGAGCGCA
GCGAGTCAGTGAGCGAGGAAGCGGAAGAGCGCCCAATACGCAAACCGCCTCTCCCCGCGCGTTGGCCGAT
TCATTAATGCAGCTGGCACGACAGGTTTCCCGACTGGAAAGCGGGCAGTGAGCGCAACGCAATTAATGTG
AGTTAGCTCACTCATTAGGCACCCCAGGCTTTACACTTTATGCTTCCGGCTCGTATGTTGTGTGGAATTG
TGAGCGGATAACAATTTCACACAGGAAACAGCTATGACCATGATTACGCCAAGCGCGCAATTAACCCTCA
CTAAAGGGAACAAAAGCTGGAGCTGCAAGC
Features (pLannotate 1.2.2; 31 found; start..end, strand, type, name):
      5..231     +  promoter       RSV promoter: Rous sarcoma virus enhancer/promoter
    232..412     +  LTR            5' LTR (truncated): truncated 5' long terminal repeat (LTR) from HIV-1
    459..584     +  misc_feature   HIV-1 Ψ: packaging signal of human immunodeficiency virus type 1
    568..931     +  CDS            HIV-1 gag (fragment): gag protein from human immunodeficiency virus 1; gag
   1077..1310    +  misc_feature   RRE: The Rev response element (RRE) of HIV-1 allows for Rev-dependent mRNA export from the nucleus to the cytoplasm.
   1687..1713    +  CDS            Rev (fragment): human immunodeficiency virus 1 (HIV-1) Rev protein; rev; enhances nuclear export of unspliced and incompletely spliced viral mRNAs
   1720..1743    +  promoter       SV40 promoter (fragment): SV40 early promoter
   1744..1815    +  promoter       SV40 promoter (fragment): SV40 enhancer and early promoter
   1839..1974    +  rep_origin     SV40 ori: SV40 origin of replication
   2020..2616    +  CDS            PuroR (fragment): puromycin N-acetyltransferase; pac from Streptomyces; confers resistance to puromycin
   2665..2782    +  misc_feature   cPPT/CTS: central polypurine tract and central termination sequence of HIV-1
   2847..2913    +  CDS            small t antigen (fragment): SV40 (simian virus 40) small t antigen
   2920..4098    +  promoter       EF-1α promoter: strong constitutive promoter for human elongation factor EF-1α
   4175..4813    +  CDS            HDGF (fragment): HDGF_HUMAN - Also known as HMG1L2. Experimental evidence at protein level: Swiss-Prot protein existence level 1. [Isoform 3]: Has mitogenic activity for fibroblasts (PubMed:26845719). Heparin-binding protein (PubMed:26845719). From Homo sapiens (Human).
   4829..4882    +  promoter       U6 promoter (fragment): RNA polymerase III promoter for human U6 snRNA
   4924..5512    +  misc_feature   WPRE: woodchuck hepatitis virus posttranscriptional regulatory element
   5563..5582    +  misc_feature   cPPT/CTS (fragment): central polypurine tract and central termination sequence of HIV-1
   5584..5817    +  LTR            3' LTR (ΔU3): self-inactivating 3' long terminal repeat (LTR) from HIV-1
   5895..6016    +  polyA_signal   SV40 poly(A) signal: SV40 polyadenylation signal
   6056..6191    +  rep_origin     SV40 ori: SV40 origin of replication
   6212..6230    -  promoter       T7 promoter: promoter for bacteriophage T7 RNA polymerase
   6238..6393    +  CDS            lacZα (fragment): LacZα fragment of β-galactosidase; lacZ fragment
   6398..6826    +  rep_origin     f1 ori (sequence partly withheld): f1 bacteriophage origin of replication; arrow indicates direction of (+) strand synthesis
   6879..6983    +  promoter       AmpR promoter: bla
   6984..7844    +  CDS            AmpR: β-lactamase; bla; confers resistance to ampicillin, carbenicillin, and related antibiotics
   8015..8603    +  rep_origin     ori: high-copy-number ColE1/pMB1/pBR322/pUC origin of replication
   8786..8878    +  CDS            lacI (fragment): lac repressor; lacI; The lac repressor binds to the lac operator to inhibit transcription in E. coli. This inhibition can be relieved by adding lactose or isopropyl-β-D-thiogalactopyranoside (IPTG).
   8891..8912    +  protein_bind   CAP binding site: CAP binding activates transcription in the presence of cAMP. E. coli catabolite activator protein
   8927..8957    +  promoter       lac promoter: promoter for the E. coli lac operon
   8965..8981    +  protein_bind   lac operator: The lac repressor binds to the lac operator to inhibit transcription in E. coli. This inhibition can be relieved by adding lactose or isopropyl-β-D-thiogalactopyranoside (IPTG). lac repressor encoded by lacI
   9026..9044    +  promoter       T3 promoter: promoter for bacteriophage T3 RNA polymerase
