[The description below was written by a language model from this plasmid's Addgene catalogue record and pLannotate feature annotations shown in this document.]
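Description:
TFORF0177 is a lentiviral mammalian expression plasmid built on the pLX_TRC317 backbone and carrying the human HDGF open reading frame. It is one member of a barcoded transcription factor ORF collection. In bacteria it is maintained through a high-copy ColE1/pUC-type origin with ampicillin resistance (AmpR under its own bla promoter). The backbone also retains an f1 origin and remnants of a lac/lacZα cloning region flanked by T7 and T3 promoters. The depositor warns that recombination can occur during propagation, as is common for LTR-containing plasmids.

The viral portion has a third-generation, self-inactivating layout. An RSV promoter drives a truncated HIV-1 5' LTR, followed by the Ψ packaging signal with a gag fragment, the Rev response element, a cPPT/CTS element, WPRE and a ΔU3 3' LTR, with an SV40 polyadenylation signal downstream. Two expression units sit between the LTRs. An SV40 early promoter/origin drives the puromycin N-acetyltransferase gene for selecting transduced cells. A full-length EF-1α promoter drives the HDGF ORF, which the depositor states was synthesized and corresponds to a specific RefSeq/Ensembl transcript; the annotation matches it to HDGF isoform 3. WPRE lies downstream of the ORF to enhance transcript expression.

According to the record, each ORF in the collection is paired with a unique 24-bp barcode. The barcode is not annotated as a feature; it may lie in the short region between the ORF and WPRE, where only a small U6-like fragment was called, but the table does not confirm this. The construct is intended for HDGF overexpression by lentiviral transduction, particularly in pooled screens where the barcode identifies the ORF a cell received.
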