Addgene plasmid #142475: TFORF0177
Purpose: Lentiviral vector for overexpressing transcription factor ORFs with unique 24-bp barcodes. Barcodes facilitate identification of transcription factors in pooled screens.
Depositing lab: Feng Zhang. Depositing organization: Broad Institute. Publication: A transcription factor atlas of directed differentiation. Joung J, Ma S, Tay T, Geiger-Schuller KR, Kirchgatterer PC, Verdine VK, Guo B, Arias-Garcia MA, Allen WE, Singh A, Kuksenko O, Abudayyeh OO, Gootenberg JS, Fu Z, Macrae RK, Buenrostro JD, Regev A, Zhang F. Cell. 2023 Jan 5;186(1):209-229.e26. doi: 10.1016/j.cell.2022.11.026. PubMed 36608654.
Backbone
  Vector backbone: pLX_TRC317
  Backbone manufacturer: Broad Institute Genetic Perturbation Platform
  Backbone size w/o insert (bp): 8264
  Vector type: Mammalian Expression, Lentiviral
  Selectable markers: Puromycin
Growth in bacteria
  Bacterial resistance: Ampicillin, 100 μg/mL
  Growth temperature: 37°C
  Growth strain: NEB Stable
  Copy number: High Copy
Gene/Insert
  Gene/Insert name: HDGF
  Species: H. sapiens (human)
  Insert size (bp): 803
  Entrez Gene: HDGF (a.k.a. HMG1L2)
  Promoter: EF1a
  Cloning method: Unknown
  Sequencing primers: 5′ GGGTGGAGACTGAAGTTAGGCCAG; 3′ CACATAGCGTAAAAGGAGCAACATAG
Terms and licenses: Academic/Nonprofit Terms; Industry Terms: Not Available to Industry
Depositor comments: NM_001126051,ENST00000368209 . The transcription factor ORF portion of this plasmid was synthesized by Genewiz. Please test multiple small colonies in case of plasmid recombination. To make this collection available in a timely manner, a portion of this collection was not fully sequenced by Addgene. If an Addgene verified full plasmid sequence is not available, please contact us prior to placing an order to request the full sequence.
How to cite: TFORF0177 was a gift from Feng Zhang (Addgene plasmid # 142475 ; http://n2t.net/addgene:142475 ; RRID:Addgene_142475)
