>Addgene plasmid #142475 | TFORF0177 | depositor partial sequence | sequence record 279563 | Insert
ACCGCCACCATGGAGCAGAGGGCAGGCGGAAACCGTGTACAGACGTCCACACTTAACTGCGCTGGGGCCG
CGGTGATTGACGAGATGCCTGAGGCTGCCGTGAAATCAACAGCCAACAAATACCAAGTCTTTTTTTTCGG
GACCCACGAGACGGCATTCCTGGGCCCCAAAGACCTCTTCCCTTACGAGGAATCCAAGGAGAAGTTTGGC
AAGCCCAACAAGAGGAAAGGGTTCAGCGAGGGGCTGTGGGAGATCGAGAACAACCCTACTGTCAAGGCTT
CCGGCTATCAGTCCTCCCAGAAAAAGAGCTGTGTGGAAGAGCCTGAACCAGAGCCCGAAGCTGCAGAGGG
TGACGGTGATAAGAAGGGGAATGCAGAGGGCAGCAGCGACGAGGAAGGGAAGCTGGTCATTGATGAGCCA
GCCAAGGAGAAGAACGAGAAAGGAGCGTTGAAGAGGAGAGCAGGGGACTTGCTGGAGGACTCTCCTAAAC
GTCCCAAGGAGGCAGAAAACCCTGAAGGAGAGGAGAAGGAGGCAGCCACCTTGGAGGTTGAGAGGCCCCT
TCCTATGGAGGTGGAAAAGAATAGCACCCCCTCTGAGCCCGGCTCTGGCCGGGGGCCTCCCCAAGAGGAA
GAAGAGGAGGAGGATGAAGAGGAAGAGGCTACCAAGGAAGATGCTGAGGCCCCAGGCATCAGAGATCATG
AGAGCCTGTAGTAATGAACTAGTCCGTAACTTGAAAGTATTTCGATTTCTTGGCTTTATATATCTTGTGG
AAAGGACGAAGACTGGGTGCATACAAAGTAAGT
