>Addgene plasmid #142475 | TFORF0177 | depositor partial sequence | sequence record 279564 | Barcode
AGACTGGGTGCATACAAAGTAAGT
